Addgene plasmid #134269: pBOB-C-3HA-GK5_v2
Purpose: Lentivector encoding 3XHA-tagged GK5 (isoform 2)
Depositing lab: Bruce Beutler. Depositing organization: University of Texas Southwestern Medical Center. Publication: Skin-specific regulation of SREBP processing and lipid biosynthesis by glycerol kinase 5. Zhang D, Tomisato W, Su L, Sun L, Choi JH, Zhang Z, Wang KW, Zhan X, Choi M, Li X, Tang M, Castro-Perez JM, Hildebrand S, Murray AR, Moresco EMY, Beutler B. Proc Natl Acad Sci U S A. 2017 Jun 27;114(26):E5197-E5206. doi: 10.1073/pnas.1705312114. Epub 2017 Jun 12. PubMed 28607088.
Backbone
  Vector backbone: pBOB
  Backbone size w/o insert (bp): 8800
  Total vector size (bp): 10500
  Vector type: Mammalian Expression, Lentiviral
Growth in bacteria
  Bacterial resistance: Ampicillin, 100 μg/mL
  Growth temperature: 37°C
  Growth strain: NEB Stable
  Copy number: High Copy
Gene/Insert
  Gene/Insert name: Gk5 (alt name: glycerol kinase 5 (putative))
  Species: M. musculus (mouse)
  Insert size (bp): 1605
  Mutation: mouse Gk5 isoform 2; 534 amino acids
  GenBank ID: NM_001368879
  Entrez Gene: Gk5 (a.k.a. AV095337, C330018K18Rik, G630067D24Rik)
  Promoter: CMV
  Tag / fusion protein: 3X HA (C terminal on insert)
  Cloning method: Ligation Independent Cloning
  Sequencing primers: 5′ agctcgtttagtgaaccgtcagatcg; 3′ ggaaactgacaatcttagcgcag
Terms and licenses: Academic/Nonprofit Terms; Industry Terms: Not Available to Industry
How to cite: pBOB-C-3HA-GK5_v2 was a gift from Bruce Beutler (Addgene plasmid # 134269 ; http://n2t.net/addgene:134269 ; RRID:Addgene_134269)
