[The description below was written by a language model from this plasmid's Addgene catalogue record and pLannotate feature annotations shown in this document.]
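Description:
pBOB-C-3HA-GK5_v2 is an HIV-1-based lentiviral transfer plasmid, built on the pBOB backbone, for expressing mouse glycerol kinase 5 (Gk5) isoform 2 in mammalian cells. It is about 10.5 kb and is maintained in E. coli at high copy through a ColE1/pUC-type origin with ampicillin selection from the bla gene. An f1 origin is also present. Outside the viral region, the backbone carries a Sh ble (bleomycin/Zeocin resistance) cassette under SV40 and EM7 promoters. Because this cassette lies beyond the 3' LTR, it would not be packaged into virus.

The viral genome is transcribed from a CMV enhancer/promoter fused to a truncated 5' LTR, an arrangement typical of Tat-independent vector designs. Downstream are the Ψ packaging signal with a partial gag sequence, the Rev response element for nuclear export of the unspliced genomic RNA, and the cPPT/CTS, which aids nuclear import during transduction. An internal CMV enhancer/promoter drives the 534-residue Gk5 open reading frame. According to the catalogue entry, the protein carries a C-terminal 3×HA epitope tag, although the tag itself is not called out in the feature table. The annotation also lists a chimeric intron after the coding sequence, followed by a WPRE that enhances transcript stability and expression, the 3' LTR region, and a bGH polyadenylation signal. No selectable marker or fluorescent reporter is annotated within the proviral segment.

The construct is intended for producing lentivirus, with packaging and envelope functions supplied separately, or for direct transfection. Either route gives HA-detectable Gk5 for immunoblotting, immunoprecipitation or localisation. The associated work concerns Gk5 in skin-specific regulation of SREBP processing and lipid biosynthesis.
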