Features (pLannotate 1.2.2; 33 found; start..end, strand, type, name):
     28..80      -  misc_feature   bom (fragment): basis of mobility region from pBR322
    235..614     +  enhancer       CMV enhancer: human cytomegalovirus immediate early enhancer
    615..814     +  promoter       CMV promoter: human cytomegalovirus (CMV) immediate early promoter
    832..1012    +  LTR            5' LTR (truncated): truncated 5' long terminal repeat (LTR) from HIV-1
   1059..1184    +  misc_feature   HIV-1 Ψ: packaging signal of human immunodeficiency virus type 1
   1168..1531    +  CDS            HIV-1 gag (fragment): gag protein from human immunodeficiency virus 1; gag
   1677..1910    +  misc_feature   RRE: The Rev response element (RRE) of HIV-1 allows for Rev-dependent mRNA export from the nucleus to the cytoplasm.
   2287..2387    +  CDS            Rev (fragment): human immunodeficiency virus 1 (HIV-1) Rev protein; rev; enhances nuclear export of unspliced and incompletely spliced viral mRNAs
   2391..2507    +  misc_feature   cPPT/CTS: central polypurine tract and central termination sequence of HIV-1
   2530..2833    +  enhancer       CMV enhancer: human cytomegalovirus immediate early enhancer
   2834..3037    +  promoter       CMV promoter: human cytomegalovirus (CMV) immediate early promoter
   3145..4746    +  CDS            Gk5: GLPK5_MOUSE - Experimental evidence at transcript level: Swiss-Prot protein existence level 2. From Mus musculus (Mouse).
   4926..5155    +  intron         chimeric intron: chimera between introns from adenovirus and immunoglobulin heavy chain genes
   5219..5329    +  CDS            nef (fragment): NEF_HV1Z2 - Experimental evidence at protein level: Swiss-Prot protein existence level 1. Extracellular Nef protein targets CD4(+) T-lymphocytes for apoptosis by interacting with CXCR4 surface receptors. From Human immunodeficiency virus type 1 group M subtype D (isolate Z2/CDC-Z34) (HIV-1).
   5332..5920    +  misc_feature   WPRE: woodchuck hepatitis virus posttranscriptional regulatory element
   5937..6005    +  CDS            nef (fragment): NEF_HV1Z2 - Experimental evidence at protein level: Swiss-Prot protein existence level 1. Extracellular Nef protein targets CD4(+) T-lymphocytes for apoptosis by interacting with CXCR4 surface receptors. From Human immunodeficiency virus type 1 group M subtype D (isolate Z2/CDC-Z34) (HIV-1).
   6007..6319    +  LTR            5' LTR (fragment): 5' long terminal repeat (LTR) from HIV-1
   6327..6507    +  LTR            5' LTR (truncated): truncated 5' long terminal repeat (LTR) from HIV-1
   6539..6763    +  polyA_signal   bGH poly(A) signal: bovine growth hormone polyadenylation signal
   6767..6788    +  promoter       SV40 promoter (fragment): SV40 enhancer and early promoter
   6809..7237    +  rep_origin     f1 ori (sequence partly withheld): f1 bacteriophage origin of replication; arrow indicates direction of (+) strand synthesis
   7251..7580    +  promoter       SV40 promoter: SV40 enhancer and early promoter
   7628..7675    +  promoter       EM7 promoter: synthetic bacterial promoter&nbsp
   7694..8068    +  CDS            BleoR: antibiotic-binding protein; Sh ble from Streptoalloteichus hindustanus; confers resistance to bleomycin, phleomycin, and Zeocin™
   8078..8203    +  CDS            ble (fragment): BLE_KLEPN - Experimental evidence at protein level: Swiss-Prot protein existence level 1. Binding protein with a strong affinity to the bleomycin family of antibiotics. Binds to CL990; an antimitotic-antibiotic compound. From Klebsiella pneumoniae.
   8198..8319    +  polyA_signal   SV40 poly(A) signal: SV40 polyadenylation signal
   8392..8408    -  protein_bind   lac operator: The lac repressor binds to the lac operator to inhibit transcription in E. coli. This inhibition can be relieved by adding lactose or isopropyl-β-D-thiogalactopyranoside (IPTG). lac repressor encoded by lacI
   8416..8446    -  promoter       lac promoter: promoter for the E. coli lac operon
   8461..8482    -  protein_bind   CAP binding site: CAP binding activates transcription in the presence of cAMP. E. coli catabolite activator protein
   8495..8587    -  CDS            lacI (fragment): lac repressor; lacI; The lac repressor binds to the lac operator to inhibit transcription in E. coli. This inhibition can be relieved by adding lactose or isopropyl-β-D-thiogalactopyranoside (IPTG).
   8770..9358    -  rep_origin     ori: high-copy-number ColE1/pMB1/pBR322/pUC origin of replication
   9529..10389   -  CDS            AmpR: β-lactamase; bla; confers resistance to ampicillin, carbenicillin, and related antibiotics
  10390..10494   -  promoter       AmpR promoter: bla
>Addgene plasmid #134269 | pBOB-C-3HA-GK5_v2 | addgene full sequence | sequence record 275410 | Addgene NGS Result
GACGGATCGGGAGATCTCCCGATCCCCTATGGTGCACTCTCAGTACAATCTGCTCTGATGCCGCATAGTT
AAGCCAGTATCTGCTCCCTGCTTGTGTGTTGGAGGTCGCTGAGTAGTGCGCGAGCAAAATTTAAGCTACA
ACAAGGCAAGGCTTGACCGACAATTGCATGAAGAATCTGCTTAGGGTTAGGCGTTTTGCGCTGCTTCGCG
ATGTACGGGCCAGATATACGCGTTGACATTGATTATTGACTAGTTATTAATAGTAATCAATTACGGGGTC
ATTAGTTCATAGCCCATATATGGAGTTCCGCGTTACATAACTTACGGTAAATGGCCCGCCTGGCTGACCG
CCCAACGACCCCCGCCCATTGACGTCAATAATGACGTATGTTCCCATAGTAACGCCAATAGGGACTTTCC
ATTGACGTCAATGGGTGGAGTATTTACGGTAAACTGCCCACTTGGCAGTACATCAAGTGTATCATATGCC
AAGTACGCCCCCTATTGACGTCAATGACGGTAAATGGCCCGCCTGGCATTATGCCCAGTACATGACCTTA
TGGGACTTTCCTACTTGGCAGTACATCTACGTATTAGTCATCGCTATTACCATGGTGATGCGGTTTTGGC
AGTACATCAATGGGCGTGGATAGCGGTTTGACTCACGGGGATTTCCAAGTCTCCACCCCATTGACGTCAA
TGGGAGTTTGTTTTGGCACCAAAATCAACGGGACTTTCCAAAATGTCGTAACAACTCCGCCCCATTGACG
CAAATGGGCGGTAGGCGTGTACGGTGGGAGGTCTATATAAGCAGCGCGTTTTGCCTGTACTGGGTCTCTC
TGGTTAGACCAGATCTGAGCCTGGGAGCTCTCTGGCTAACTAGGGAACCCACTGCTTAAGCCTCAATAAA
GCTTGCCTTGAGTGCTTCAAGTAGTGTGTGCCCGTCTGTTGTGTGACTCTGGTAACTAGAGATCCCTCAG
ACCCTTTTAGTCAGTGTGGAAAATCTCTAGCAGTGGCGCCCGAACAGGGACTTGAAAGCGAAAGGGAAAC
CAGAGGAGCTCTCTCGACGCAGGACTCGGCTTGCTGAAGCGCGCACGGCAAGAGGCGAGGGGCGGCGACT
GGTGAGTACGCCAAAAATTTTGACTAGCGGAGGCTAGAAGGAGAGAGATGGGTGCGAGAGCGTCAGTATT
AAGCGGGGGAGAATTAGATCGCGATGGGAAAAAATTCGGTTAAGGCCAGGGGGAAAGAAAAAATATAAAT
TAAAACATATAGTATGGGCAAGCAGGGAGCTAGAACGATTCGCAGTTAATCCTGGCCTGTTAGAAACATC
AGAAGGCTGTAGACAAATACTGGGACAGCTACAACCATCCCTTCAGACAGGATCAGAAGAACTTAGATCA
TTATATAATACAGTAGCAACCCTCTATTGTGTGCATCAAAGGATAGAGATAAAAGACACCAAGGAAGCTT
TAGACAAGATAGAGGAAGAGCAAAACAAAAGTAAGACCACCGCACAGCAAGCGGCCGCTGATCTTCAGAC
CTGGAGGAGGAGATATGAGGGACAATTGGAGAAGTGAATTATATAAATATAAAGTAGTAAAAATTGAACC
ATTAGGAGTAGCACCCACCAAGGCAAAGAGAAGAGTGGTGCAGAGAGAAAAAAGAGCAGTGGGAATAGGA
GCTTTGTTCCTTGGGTTCTTGGGAGCAGCAGGAAGCACTATGGGCGCAGCGTCAATGACGCTGACGGTAC
AGGCCAGACAATTATTGTCTGGTATAGTGCAGCAGCAGAACAATTTGCTGAGGGCTATTGAGGCGCAACA
GCATCTGTTGCAACTCACAGTCTGGGGCATCAAGCAGCTCCAGGCAAGAATCCTGGCTGTGGAAAGATAC
CTAAAGGATCAACAGCTCCTGGGGATTTGGGGTTGCTCTGGAAAACTCATTTGCACCACTGCTGTGCCTT
GGAATGCTAGTTGGAGTAATAAATCTCTGGAACAGATTTGGAATCACACGACCTGGATGGAGTGGGACAG
AGAAATTAACAATTACACAAGCTTAATACACTCCTTAATTGAAGAATCGCAAAACCAGCAAGAAAAGAAT
GAACAAGAATTATTGGAATTAGATAAATGGGCAAGTTTGTGGAATTGGTTTAACATAACAAATTGGCTGT
GGTATATAAAATTATTCATAATGATAGTAGGAGGCTTGGTAGGTTTAAGAATAGTTTTTGCTGTACTTTC
TATAGTGAATAGAGTTAGGCAGGGATATTCACCATTATCGTTTCAGACCCACCTCCCAACCCCGAGGGGA
CCCGACAGGCCCGAAGGAATAGAAGAAGAAGGTGGAGAGAGAGACAGAGACAGATCCATTCGATTAGTGA
ACGGATCAACTTTTAAAAGAAAAGGGGGGATTGGGGGGTACAGTGCAGGGGAAAGAATAGTAGACATAAT
AGCAACAGACATACAAACTAAAGAATTACAAAAACAAATTACAAAATTCAAAATTTTATCGATAAGCTTG
GGAGTTCCGCGTTACATAACTTACGGTAAATGGCCCGCCTGGCTGACCGCCCAACGACCCCCGCCCATTG
ACGTCAATAATGACGTATGTTCCCATAGTAACGCCAATAGGGACTTTCCATTGACGTCAATGGGTGGAGT
ATTTACGGTAAACTGCCCACTTGGCAGTACATCAAGTGTATCATATGCCAAGTACGCCCCCTATTGACGT
CAATGACGGTAAATGGCCCGCCTGGCATTATGCCCAGTACATGACCTTATGGGACTTTCCTACTTGGCAG
TACATCTACGTATTAGTCATCGCTATTACCATGGTGATGCGGTTTTGGCAGTACATCAATGGGCGTGGAT
AGCGGTTTGACTCACGGGGATTTCCAAGTCTCCACCCCATTGACGTCAATGGGAGTTTGTTTTGGCACCA
AAATCAACGGGACTTTCCAAAATGTCGTAACAACTCCGCCCCATTGACGCAAATGGGCGGTAGGCGTGTA
CGGTGGGAGGTCTATATAAGCAGAGCTCGTTTAGTGAACCGTCAGATCGCCTGGAGACGCCATCCACGCT
GTTTTGACCTCCATAGAAGACACCGACTGAGCTCCTTAAGGTTAACTCTAGAGAATTCGGATCCATGTCA
GGGCAGCAGGAGCGTGCAGAGCGGCAGCGAGAGGAACTGAGCGCGTCGGCCTCGCCGCCCTCCCGCTTCG
TGCTGGGGCTGGACGTGGGCAGCACGGTGATCCGCTGCCACGTCTATGACCAGACGGCGCGAGTGCGAGG
CTCCAGCGCGCAGAAGGTAGAAAATGTTTACCCTCAACCTGGCTGGGTTGAAATCGATCCTGATTCTCTC
TGGGCTCAGTTTGTTGCCGTAATAAAAGATGCTGTCAAAGCTGCAGGGGTGCAGATGAATCAAATTGTCG
GTCTTGGCATATCAACACAGAGAGCCACTTTCATTACATGGAACAAGAAAACAGGCCATCATTTTCACAA
CTTCATTAGCTGGCAAGACCTAAGGGCAGCTGAACTTGTAAAGTCCTGGAATAATTCTCTCATAATGAAG
CTATTGCATGGGGCCACCCGAGTCCTTCATTTCTTCAGTAGAAGTAAAGTAATGCTAACGGTCAGCCGCT
TCAATTTCAGCACCCAGCATGCCACCTTAAGATTGACCTGGATTTTACAAAACCTATCTGAGGTGAAAAG
GGCAGTTGAAGAAGACAATTGTTGCTTTGGGACGATTGATACCTGGCTGTTATACAAGCTCACGAAAGGT
TCTTCCTACGCCACGGATTATTCAAATGCCAGCACCACTGGATTTTTTGATCCCTATGCGATGCGCTGGA
GCAGGCTCATAACCACCATGGTCTCCATCCCACTGTCTATCCTGCCTCCTGTGAAGGATACCAGCTATAA
TTTTGGATCAGTGGATGAGAAGATATTTGGCGTGCCTATACCAGTTGTTGCCTTGGTTGGTGACCAGCAG
TCGGCCATGTTTGGAGAGTGCTGCTTCGAGACGGGAGATGTGAAGCTAACCATGGGAACTGGAACATTTT
TGGATATCAATACTGGAAAAAACCTTCAGCATGTTAATGGAGGCTTTTATCCACTAATTGGATGGAAGAT
TGGGCAAGAACTTGTATGTTTAGCTGAAGGCAATGCAGGAGACACGGGCACCGCCATAATGTGGGCTCAA
AAATTAGATCTCTTCACAGACGCTGCTGAGACTGAAAAAATGGCCCTGAGCCTGGAAGATTCTGAAGGGG
TTTACTTTGTTCCGTCGTTTAGTGGATTACAGGCTCCATTAAATGACCCCTGTGCCTGTGCCTCTTTTAT
GGGTTTGAAGCACTCCACTAATAAATACCATCTTGTCCGAGCAATATTGGAGTCAATAGCTTTCAGGAAC
AAACAGTTGTACGACATGCTGCAGAGAGAAATCCAGATTCCCGTCACGAACATCCGGGCAGATGGAGGCG
TGTGTAACAACGCTTTCGTCATGCAGATGACTTCAGACCTGATAAATGAGAAGATAGACAGACCTGCCCA
CTTCGACATGTCCTGCTTGGGGGCAGCCTCTCTGGCTGGCCTCGCTGTTGGATTTTGGGCGGACAAGGAA
GAGCTCCAGAAGCTGAGGCAAAGCGAGATGGTTTTCAAGCCTCAGAAGAAGTGGCAGGAATACGAGGTGA
ATATGGAAAACTGGGTAAAAGCGGTGAAGCGCTCCATGAATTGGTATAACAAGACGCTCGAGCCATGGAA
GCTTTACCCTTATGACGTACCTGACTATGCTGGCGCCTACCCTTATGACGTACCTGACTATGCTGGATAC
CCTTATGACGTACCTGACTATGCTGGAGATATCTAACTGACTGAACCGGTGGTACCGAGGAATTAATTCG
CTGTCTGCGAGGGCCAGCTGTTGGGGTGAGTACTCCCTCTCAAAAGCGGGCATGACTTCTGCGCTAAGAT
TGTCAGTTTCCAAAAACGAGGAGGATTTGATATTCACCTGGCCCGCGGTGATGCCTTTGAGGGTGGCCGC
GTCCATCTGGTCAGAAAAGACAATCTTTTTGTTGTCAAGCTTGAGGTGTGGCAGGCTTGAGATCTGGCCA
TACACTTGAGTGACAATGACATCCACTTTGCCTTTCTCTCCACAGGTGTCCACTCCCAGGTCCAACTGCA
GGTCGAGCATGCATCTAGGGCGGCCAATTCCGCCGATCCTGGAAAAACATGGAGCAATCACAAGTAGCAA
TACAGCAGCTACCAATGCTGATTGTGCCTGGCTAGAAGCACAAGAGGAGGAGGAGGTGGGTTTTCCAGTC
ACACCTCAGACAATCAACCTCTGGATTACAAAATTTGTGAAAGATTGACTGGTATTCTTAACTATGTTGC
TCCTTTTACGCTATGTGGATACGCTGCTTTAATGCCTTTGTATCATGCTATTGCTTCCCGTATGGCTTTC
ATTTTCTCCTCCTTGTATAAATCCTGGTTGCTGTCTCTTTATGAGGAGTTGTGGCCCGTTGTCAGGCAAC
GTGGCGTGGTGTGCACTGTGTTTGCTGACGCAACCCCCACTGGTTGGGGCATTGCCACCACCTGTCAGCT
CCTTTCCGGGACTTTCGCTTTCCCCCTCCCTATTGCCACGGCGGAACTCATCGCCGCCTGCCTTGCCCGC
TGCTGGACAGGGGCTCGGCTGTTGGGCACTGACAATTCCGTGGTGTTGTCGGGGAAGCTGACGTCCTTTC
CATGGCTGCTCGCCTGTGTTGCCACCTGGATTCTGCGCGGGACGTCCTTCTGCTACGTCCCTTCGGCCCT
CAATCCAGCGGACCTTCCTTCCCGCGGCCTGCTGCCGGCTCTGCGGCCTCTTCCGCGTCTTCGCCTTCGC
CCTCAGACGAGTCGGATCTCCCTTTGGGCCGCCTCCCCGCCTGGAATTCGAGCTCGGTACCTTTAAGACC
AATGACTTACAAGGCAGCTGTAGATCTTAGCCACTTTTTAAAAGAAAAGGGGGGACTGGAAGGGCTAATT
CACTCCCAACGAAGACAAGATATCCTTGATCTGTGGATCTACCACACACAAGGCTACTTCCCTGATTGGC
AGAACTACACACCAGGGCCAGGGATCAGATATCCACTGACCTTTGGATGGTGCTACAAGCTAGTACCAGT
TGAGCAAGAGAAGGTAGAAGAAGCCAATGAAGGAGAGAACACCCGCTTGTTACACCCTGTGAGCCTGCAT
GGGATGGATGACCCGGAGAGAGAAGTATTAGAGTGGAGGTTTGACAGCCGCCTAGCATTTCATCACATGG
CCCGAGAGCTGCATCCGGACTGTACTGGGTCTCTCTGGTTAGACCAGATCTGAGCCTGGGAGCTCTCTGG
CTAACTAGGGAACCCACTGCTTAAGCCTCAATAAAGCTTGCCTTGAGTGCTTCAAGTAGTGTGTGCCCGT
CTGTTGTGTGACTCTGGTAACTAGAGATCCCTCAGACCCTTTTAGTCAGTGTGGAAAATCTCTAGCAGGG
CCGCTTTAAACCCGCTGATCAGCCTCGACTGTGCCTTCTAGTTGCCAGCCATCTGTTGTTTGCCCCTCCC
CCGTGCCTTCCTTGACCCTGGAAGGTGCCACTCCCACTGTCCTTTCCTAATAAAATGAGGAAATTGCATC
GCATTGTCTGAGTAGGTGTCATTCTATTCTGGGGGGTGGGGTGGGGCAGGACAGCAAGGGGGAGGATTGG
GAAGACAATAGCAGGCATGCTGGGGATGCGGTGGGCTCTATGGCTTCTGAGGCGGAAAGAACCAGCTGGG
GCTCTAGGGGGTATCCCC
[124 nt withheld, positions 6809-6932]
C
[91 nt withheld, positions 6934-7024]
A
[49 nt withheld, positions 7026-7074]
CCTTTGACGTTGGAGTCCACGTTCTTT
[37 nt withheld, positions 7102-7138]
ACCCTATCTCGGTCTATTCTTTTGATTTATAAGGGATTTTGCCGATTTCGGCCTATTGGTTAAAAAATGA
GCTGATTTAACAAAAATTTAACGCGAATTAATTCTGTGGAATGTGTGTCAGTTAGGGTGTGGAAAGTCCC
CAGGCTCCCCAGCAGGCAGAAGTATGCAAAGCATGCATCTCAATTAGTCAGCAACCAGGTGTGGAAAGTC
CCCAGGCTCCCCAGCAGGCAGAAGTATGCAAAGCATGCATCTCAATTAGTCAGCAACCATAGTCCCGCCC
CTAACTCCGCCCATCCCGCCCCTAACTCCGCCCAGTTCCGCCCATTCTCCGCCCCATGGCTGACTAATTT
TTTTTATTTATGCAGAGGCCGAGGCCGCCTCTGCCTCTGAGCTATTCCAGAAGTAGTGAGGAGGCTTTTT
TGGAGGCCTAGGCTTTTGCAAAAAGCTCCCGGGAGCTTGTATATCCATTTTCGGATCTGATCAGCACGTG
TTGACAATTAATCATCGGCATAGTATATCGGCATAGTATAATACGACAAGGTGAGGAACTAAACCATGGC
CAAGTTGACCAGTGCCGTTCCGGTGCTCACCGCGCGCGACGTCGCCGGAGCGGTCGAGTTCTGGACCGAC
CGGCTCGGGTTCTCCCGGGACTTCGTGGAGGACGACTTCGCCGGTGTGGTCCGGGACGACGTGACCCTGT
TCATCAGCGCGGTCCAGGACCAGGTGGTGCCGGACAACACCCTGGCCTGGGTGTGGGTGCGCGGCCTGGA
CGAGCTGTACGCCGAGTGGTCGGAGGTCGTGTCCACGAACTTCCGGGACGCCTCCGGGCCGGCCATGACC
GAGATCGGCGAGCAGCCGTGGGGGCGGGAGTTCGCCCTGCGCGACCCGGCCGGCAACTGCGTGCACTTCG
TGGCCGAGGAGCAGGACTGACACGTGCTACGAGATTTCGATTCCACCGCCGCCTTCTATGAAAGGTTGGG
CTTCGGAATCGTTTTCCGGGACGCCGGCTGGATGATCCTCCAGCGCGGGGATCTCATGCTGGAGTTCTTC
GCCCACCCCAACTTGTTTATTGCAGCTTATAATGGTTACAAATAAAGCAATAGCATCACAAATTTCACAA
ATAAAGCATTTTTTTCACTGCATTCTAGTTGTGGTTTGTCCAAACTCATCAATGTATCTTATCATGTCTG
TATACCGTCGACCTCTAGCTAGAGCTTGGCGTAATCATGGTCATAGCTGTTTCCTGTGTGAAATTGTTAT
CCGCTCACAATTCCACACAACATACGAGCCGGAAGCATAAAGTGTAAAGCCTGGGGTGCCTAATGAGTGA
GCTAACTCACATTAATTGCGTTGCGCTCACTGCCCGCTTTCCAGTCGGGAAACCTGTCGTGCCAGCTGCA
TTAATGAATCGGCCAACGCGCGGGGAGAGGCGGTTTGCGTATTGGGCGCTCTTCCGCTTCCTCGCTCACT
GACTCGCTGCGCTCGGTCGTTCGGCTGCGGCGAGCGGTATCAGCTCACTCAAAGGCGGTAATACGGTTAT
CCACAGAATCAGGGGATAACGCAGGAAAGAACATGTGAGCAAAAGGCCAGCAAAAGGCCAGGAACCGTAA
AAAGGCCGCGTTGCTGGCGTTTTTCCATAGGCTCCGCCCCCCTGACGAGCATCACAAAAATCGACGCTCA
AGTCAGAGGTGGCGAAACCCGACAGGACTATAAAGATACCAGGCGTTTCCCCCTGGAAGCTCCCTCGTGC
GCTCTCCTGTTCCGACCCTGCCGCTTACCGGATACCTGTCCGCCTTTCTCCCTTCGGGAAGCGTGGCGCT
TTCTCATAGCTCACGCTGTAGGTATCTCAGTTCGGTGTAGGTCGTTCGCTCCAAGCTGGGCTGTGTGCAC
GAACCCCCCGTTCAGCCCGACCGCTGCGCCTTATCCGGTAACTATCGTCTTGAGTCCAACCCGGTAAGAC
ACGACTTATCGCCACTGGCAGCAGCCACTGGTAACAGGATTAGCAGAGCGAGGTATGTAGGCGGTGCTAC
AGAGTTCTTGAAGTGGTGGCCTAACTACGGCTACACTAGAAGAACAGTATTTGGTATCTGCGCTCTGCTG
AAGCCAGTTACCTTCGGAAAAAGAGTTGGTAGCTCTTGATCCGGCAAACAAACCACCGCTGGTAGCGGTG
GTTTTTTTGTTTGCAAGCAGCAGATTACGCGCAGAAAAAAAGGATCTCAAGAAGATCCTTTGATCTTTTC
TACGGGGTCTGACGCTCAGTGGAACGAAAACTCACGTTAAGGGATTTTGGTCATGAGATTATCAAAAAGG
ATCTTCACCTAGATCCTTTTAAATTAAAAATGAAGTTTTAAATCAATCTAAAGTATATATGAGTAAACTT
GGTCTGACAGTTACCAATGCTTAATCAGTGAGGCACCTATCTCAGCGATCTGTCTATTTCGTTCATCCAT
AGTTGCCTGACTCCCCGTCGTGTAGATAACTACGATACGGGAGGGCTTACCATCTGGCCCCAGTGCTGCA
ATGATACCGCGAGACCCACGCTCACCGGCTCCAGATTTATCAGCAATAAACCAGCCAGCCGGAAGGGCCG
AGCGCAGAAGTGGTCCTGCAACTTTATCCGCCTCCATCCAGTCTATTAATTGTTGCCGGGAAGCTAGAGT
AAGTAGTTCGCCAGTTAATAGTTTGCGCAACGTTGTTGCCATTGCTACAGGCATCGTGGTGTCACGCTCG
TCGTTTGGTATGGCTTCATTCAGCTCCGGTTCCCAACGATCAAGGCGAGTTACATGATCCCCCATGTTGT
GCAAAAAAGCGGTTAGCTCCTTCGGTCCTCCGATCGTTGTCAGAAGTAAGTTGGCCGCAGTGTTATCACT
CATGGTTATGGCAGCACTGCATAATTCTCTTACTGTCATGCCATCCGTAAGATGCTTTTCTGTGACTGGT
GAGTACTCAACCAAGTCATTCTGAGAATAGTGTATGCGGCGACCGAGTTGCTCTTGCCCGGCGTCAATAC
GGGATAATACCGCGCCACATAGCAGAACTTTAAAAGTGCTCATCATTGGAAAACGTTCTTCGGGGCGAAA
ACTCTCAAGGATCTTACCGCTGTTGAGATCCAGTTCGATGTAACCCACTCGTGCACCCAACTGATCTTCA
GCATCTTTTACTTTCACCAGCGTTTCTGGGTGAGCAAAAACAGGAAGGCAAAATGCCGCAAAAAAGGGAA
TAAGGGCGACACGGAAATGTTGAATACTCATACTCTTCCTTTTTCAATATTATTGAAGCATTTATCAGGG
TTATTGTCTCATGAGCGGATACATATTTGAATGTATTTAGAAAAATAAACAAATAGGGGTTCCGCGCACA
TTTCCCCGAAAAGTGCCACCTGACGTC
